Addgene plasmid #174290: pAPM-miR30-ZC3HAV1-ts2
Purpose: ZC3HAV1 knockdown
Depositing lab: Jeremy Luban. Depositing organization: University of Massachusetts, Worcester. Publication: IFIH1 (MDA5) is required for innate immune detection of intron-containing RNA expressed from the HIV-1 provirus. Guney MH, Nagalekshmi K, McCauley SM, Carbone C, Aydemir O, Luban J. Proc Natl Acad Sci U S A. 2024 Jul 16;121(29):e2404349121. doi: 10.1073/pnas.2404349121. Epub 2024 Jul 10. PubMed 38985764.
Backbone
  Vector backbone: pAPM-miR30
  Vector type: Lentiviral, RNAi
  Selectable markers: Puromycin
Growth in bacteria
  Bacterial resistance: Ampicillin, 100 μg/mL
  Growth temperature: 30°C
  Growth strain: NEB Stable
  Copy number: High Copy
Gene/Insert
  Gene/Insert name: ZC3HAV1 shRNA
  gRNA/shRNA sequence: TTAACAAGTGCTACTCTTGGGT
  Species: H. sapiens (human)
  Entrez Gene: ZC3HAV1 (a.k.a. ARTD13, FLB6421, PARP13, ZAP, ZC3H2, ZC3HDC2)
  Promoter: SFFV
  Cloning method: Restriction Enzyme; 5′ cloning site unknown (unknown if destroyed)
Terms and licenses: Academic/Nonprofit Terms; Industry Terms: Not Available to Industry
Depositor comments: Please visit https://doi.org/10.1101/2023.11.17.567619 for bioRxiv preprint.
How to cite: pAPM-miR30-ZC3HAV1-ts2 was a gift from Jeremy Luban (Addgene plasmid # 174290 ; http://n2t.net/addgene:174290 ; RRID:Addgene_174290)
