[The description below was written by a language model from this plasmid's Addgene catalogue record and pLannotate feature annotations shown in this document.]
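Description:
pAPM-miR30-ZC3HAV1-ts2 is an HIV-1-based lentiviral RNAi vector built on the pAPM-miR30 backbone and designed to knock down human ZC3HAV1 (also known as ZAP or PARP13). In bacteria the 6.3 kb plasmid is maintained through a high-copy ColE1/pUC-type origin and an ampicillin resistance gene (β-lactamase with its own promoter). A fragment of the pBR322 bom region and an SV40 enhancer/early promoter are also annotated in the backbone.

The transfer cassette begins with a CMV enhancer/promoter fused to a truncated 5' LTR, an arrangement that typically drives genomic RNA production in packaging cells without depending on Tat. It continues with the Ψ packaging signal and adjoining gag fragment, the Rev response element for Rev-dependent nuclear export, and the cPPT/CTS, which aids nuclear import of the reverse-transcribed genome. A second truncated LTR element closes the viral unit. The annotation tool labels it as a 5' LTR, but its position corresponds to the 3' LTR.

Internally, a spleen focus-forming virus (SFFV) LTR promoter drives a single Pol II transcript. This transcript encodes puromycin N-acetyltransferase (pac), followed by a short hairpin embedded between 5' and 3' miR-30a flanking sequences. Because the hairpin sits in a microRNA scaffold downstream of the resistance gene, it is processed by the endogenous miRNA machinery, and puromycin selection is directly linked to expression of the knockdown RNA. The "ts2" suffix suggests it is one of several target sites against this gene, though the record does not say so.

The associated publication concerns innate immune detection of intron-containing RNA from the HIV-1 provirus. This is consistent with using the vector to deplete ZC3HAV1 stably in transduced human cells.
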