Features (pLannotate 1.2.2; 19 found; start..end, strand, type, name):
     57..436     +  enhancer       CMV enhancer: human cytomegalovirus immediate early enhancer
    437..636     +  promoter       CMV promoter: human cytomegalovirus (CMV) immediate early promoter
    654..834     +  LTR            5' LTR (truncated): truncated 5' long terminal repeat (LTR) from HIV-1
    881..1006    +  misc_feature   HIV-1 Ψ: packaging signal of human immunodeficiency virus type 1
    990..1328    +  CDS            HIV-1 gag (fragment): gag protein from human immunodeficiency virus 1; gag
   1503..1736    +  misc_feature   RRE: The Rev response element (RRE) of HIV-1 allows for Rev-dependent mRNA export from the nucleus to the cytoplasm.
   2113..2213    +  CDS            Rev (fragment): human immunodeficiency virus 1 (HIV-1) Rev protein; rev; enhances nuclear export of unspliced and incompletely spliced viral mRNAs
   2263..2380    +  misc_feature   cPPT/CTS: central polypurine tract and central termination sequence of HIV-1
   2517..2924    +  promoter       SFFV promoter: spleen focus-forming virus long terminal repeat (LTR) promoter
   2945..3541    +  CDS            pac: PUAC_STRAD - Protein predicted: Swiss-Prot protein existence level 4. Detoxification of puromycin. From Streptomyces alboniger.
   3566..3611    +  ncRNA          5' miR-30a (fragment): sequence upstream of the 71-nt precursor of the human miR-30a microRNA (Zeng et al., 2002) miRNA
   3681..3706    +  ncRNA          3' miR-30a (fragment): sequence downstream of the 71-nt precursor of the human miR-30a microRNA (Zeng et al., 2002) miRNA
   3736..3755    +  misc_feature   cPPT/CTS (fragment): central polypurine tract and central termination sequence of HIV-1
   3787..3967    +  LTR            5' LTR (truncated): truncated 5' long terminal repeat (LTR) from HIV-1
   4038..4626    -  rep_origin     ori: high-copy-number ColE1/pMB1/pBR322/pUC origin of replication
   4797..5657    -  CDS            AmpR: β-lactamase; bla; confers resistance to ampicillin, carbenicillin, and related antibiotics
   5658..5762    -  promoter       AmpR promoter: bla
   5821..5873    -  misc_feature   bom (fragment): basis of mobility region from pBR322
   6035..45      +  promoter       SV40 promoter (across the origin): SV40 enhancer and early promoter
>Addgene plasmid #174290 | pAPM-miR30-ZC3HAV1-ts2 | addgene full sequence | sequence record 343462 | Addgene NGS Result
CAGAAGTAGTGAGGAGGCTTTTTTGGAGGCCTAGGCTTTTGCAAAAAGCTCGCGTTGACATTGATTATTG
ACTAGTTATTAATAGTAATCAATTACGGGGTCATTAGTTCATAGCCCATATATGGAGTTCCGCGTTACAT
AACTTACGGTAAATGGCCCGCCTGGCTGACCGCCCAACGACCCCCGCCCATTGACGTCAATAATGACGTA
TGTTCCCATAGTAACGCCAATAGGGACTTTCCATTGACGTCAATGGGTGGAGTATTTACGGTAAACTGCC
CACTTGGCAGTACATCAAGTGTATCATATGCCAAGTACGCCCCCTATTGACGTCAATGACGGTAAATGGC
CCGCCTGGCATTATGCCCAGTACATGACCTTATGGGACTTTCCTACTTGGCAGTACATCTACGTATTAGT
CATCGCTATTACCATGGTGATGCGGTTTTGGCAGTACATCAATGGGCGTGGATAGCGGTTTGACTCACGG
GGATTTCCAAGTCTCCACCCCATTGACGTCAATGGGAGTTTGTTTTGGCACCAAAATCAACGGGACTTTC
CAAAATGTCGTAACAACTCCGCCCCATTGACGCAAATGGGCGGTAGGCGTGTACGGTGGGAGGTCTATAT
AAGCAGCGCGTTTTGCCTGTACTGGGTCTCTCTGGTTAGACCAGATCTGAGCCTGGGAGCTCTCTGGCTA
ACTAGGGAACCCACTGCTTAAGCCTCAATAAAGCTTGCCTTGAGTGCTTCAAGTAGTGTGTGCCCGTCTG
TTGTGTGACTCTGGTAACTAGAGATCCCTCAGACCCTTTTAGTCAGTGTGGAAAATCTCTAGCAGTGGCG
CCCGAACAGGGACTTGAAAGCGAAAGGGAAACCAGAGGAGCTCTCTCGACGCAGGACTCGGCTTGCTGAA
GCGCGCACGGCAAGAGGCGAGGGGCGGCGACTGGTGAGTACGCCAAAAATTTTGACTAGCGGAGGCTAGA
AGGAGAGAGATGGGTGCGAGAGCGTCAGTATTAAGCGGGGGAGAATTAGATCGCGATGGGAAAAAATTCG
GTTAAGGCCAGGGGGAAAGAAAAAATATAAATTAAAACATATAGTATGGGCAAGCAGGGAGCTAGAACGA
TTCGCAGTTAATCCTGGCCTGTTAGAAACATCAGAAGGCTGTAGACAAATACTGGGACAGCTACAACCAT
CCCTTCAGACAGGATCAGAAGAACTTAGATCATTATATAATACAGTAGCAACCCTCTATTGTGTGCATCA
AAGGATAGAGATAAAAGACACCAAGGAAGCTTTAGACAAGATAGAGGAAGAGCAAAACAAAAGTAAGACC
ACCGCACAGCAAGCGGCCGGCCGCTGATCTTCAGACCTGGAGGAGGAGATATGAGGGACAATTGGAGAAG
TGAATTATATAAATATAAAGTAGTAAAAATTGAACCATTAGGAGTAGCACCCACCAAGGCAAAGAGAAGA
GTGGTGCAGAGAGAAAAAAGAGCAGTGGGAATAGGAGCTTTGTTCCTTGGGTTCTTGGGAGCAGCAGGAA
GCACTATGGGCGCAGCGTCAATGACGCTGACGGTACAGGCCAGACAATTATTGTCTGGTATAGTGCAGCA
GCAGAACAATTTGCTGAGGGCTATTGAGGCGCAACAGCATCTGTTGCAACTCACAGTCTGGGGCATCAAG
CAGCTCCAGGCAAGAATCCTGGCTGTGGAAAGATACCTAAAGGATCAACAGCTCCTGGGGATTTGGGGTT
GCTCTGGAAAACTCATTTGCACCACTGCTGTGCCTTGGAATGCTAGTTGGAGTAATAAATCTCTGGAACA
GATTTGGAATCACACGACCTGGATGGAGTGGGACAGAGAAATTAACAATTACACAAGCTTAATACACTCC
TTAATTGAAGAATCGCAAAACCAGCAAGAAAAGAATGAACAAGAATTATTGGAATTAGATAAATGGGCAA
GTTTGTGGAATTGGTTTAACATAACAAATTGGCTGTGGTATATAAAATTATTCATAATGATAGTAGGAGG
CTTGGTAGGTTTAAGAATAGTTTTTGCTGTACTTTCTATAGTGAATAGAGTTAGGCAGGGATATTCACCA
TTATCGTTTCAGACCCACCTCCCAACCCCGAGGGGACCCGACAGGCCCGAAGGAATAGAAGAAGAAGGTG
GAGAGAGAGACAGAGACAGATCCATTCGATTAGTGAACGGATCGGCACTGCGTGCGCCAATTCTGCAGAC
AAATGGCAGTATTCATCCACAATTTTAAAAGAAAAGGGGGGATTGGGGGGTACAGTGCAGGGGAAAGAAT
AGTAGACATAATAGCAACAGACATACAAACTAAAGAATTACAAAAACAAATTACAAAAATTCAAAATTTT
CGGGTTTATTACAGGGACAGCAGAGATCCAGTTTGGTTAATTAACTGCAGCCCCGATAAAATAAAAGATT
TTATTTAGTCTCCAGAAAAAGGGGGGAATGAAAGACCCCACCTGTAGGTTTGGCAAGCTAGCTGCAGTAA
CGCCATTTTGCAAGGCATGGAAAAATACCAAACCAAGAATAGAGAAGTTCAGATCAAGGGCGGGTACATG
AAAATAGCTAACGTTGGGCCAAACAGGATATCTGCGGTGAGCAGTTTCGGCCCCGGCCCGGGGCCAAGAA
CAGATGGTCACCGCAGTTTCGGCCCCGGCCCGAGGCCAAGAACAGATGGTCCCCAGATATGGCCCAACCC
TCAGCAGTTTCTTAAGACCCATCAGATGTTTCCAGGCTCCCCCAAGGACCTGAAATGACCCTGCGCCTTA
TTTGAATTAACCAATCAGCCTGCTTCTCGCTTCTGTTCGCGCGCTTCTGCTTCCCGAGCTCTATAAAAGA
GCTCACAACCCCTCACTCGGCGCGCCAGTCCTCCGACAGACTGAGTCGCCCGGGGGTCTAGAACGCGTGC
CGCCATGACCGAATACAAACCTACCGTGAGGCTGGCTACAAGAGATGATGTCCCAAGGGCTGTGAGAACA
CTGGCCGCCGCTTTTGCCGATTACCCTGCCACACGCCACACTGTGGACCCAGATCGGCATATCGAGAGAG
TGACTGAGCTGCAGGAACTGTTCCTGACCCGAGTGGGCCTGGACATTGGGAAGGTCTGGGTCGCAGACGA
TGGAGCAGCTGTGGCTGTCTGGACCACACCAGAGAGCGTGGAAGCCGGAGCTGTCTTTGCAGAGATCGGC
CCTAGAATGGCAGAACTGAGCGGCTCCAGGCTGGCAGCACAGCAGCAGATGGAGGGACTGCTGGCCCCAC
ACAGGCCTAAGGAACCAGCATGGTTCCTGGCTACCGTGGGGGTCTCTCCTGACCATCAGGGCAAAGGACT
GGGAAGTGCTGTGGTCCTGCCAGGAGTGGAGGCTGCAGAACGAGCTGGAGTCCCTGCATTTCTGGAGACC
TCTGCTCCACGAAACCTGCCCTTCTATGAACGGCTGGGCTTTACTGTGACCGCAGATGTGGAGGTCCCCG
AAGGACCTAGGACCTGGTGCATGACACGCAAACCCGGCGCCTGAGCGATCGCCGCGGCCGCCTTCTTAAC
CCAACAGAAGGCTCGAGAAGGTATATTGCTGTTGACAGTGAGCGCCCCAAGAGTAGCACTTGTTAATAGT
GAAGCCACAGATGTATTAACAAGTGCTACTCTTGGGTTGCCTACTGCCTCGGACTTCAAGGGGCTAGAAT
TCGGCAGCTGTAGATCTTAGCCACTTTTTAAAAGAAAAGGGGGGACTGGAAGGGCTAACTGCATCCGGAC
TGTACTGGGTCTCTCTGGTTAGACCAGATCTGAGCCTGGGAGCTCTCTGGCTAACTAGGGAACCCACTGC
TTAAGCCTCAATAAAGCTTGCCTTGAGTGCTTCAAGTAGTGTGTGCCCGTCTGTTGTGTGACTCTGGTAA
CTAGAGATCCCTCAGACCCTTTTAGTCAGTGTGGAAAATCTCTAGCAGGGCCCGTTTCATGTGAGCAAAA
GGCCAGCAAAAGGCCAGGAACCGTAAAAAGGCCGCGTTGCTGGCGTTTTTCCATAGGCTCCGCCCCCCTG
ACGAGCATCACAAAAATCGACGCTCAAGTCAGAGGTGGCGAAACCCGACAGGACTATAAAGATACCAGGC
GTTTCCCCCTGGAAGCTCCCTCGTGCGCTCTCCTGTTCCGACCCTGCCGCTTACCGGATACCTGTCCGCC
TTTCTCCCTTCGGGAAGCGTGGCGCTTTCTCATAGCTCACGCTGTAGGTATCTCAGTTCGGTGTAGGTCG
TTCGCTCCAAGCTGGGCTGTGTGCACGAACCCCCCGTTCAGCCCGACCGCTGCGCCTTATCCGGTAACTA
TCGTCTTGAGTCCAACCCGGTAAGACACGACTTATCGCCACTGGCAGCAGCCACTGGTAACAGGATTAGC
AGAGCGAGGTATGTAGGCGGTGCTACAGAGTTCTTGAAGTGGTGGCCTAACTACGGCTACACTAGAAGAA
CAGTATTTGGTATCTGCGCTCTGCTGAAGCCAGTTACCTTCGGAAAAAGAGTTGGTAGCTCTTGATCCGG
CAAACAAACCACCGCTGGTAGCGGTGGTTTTTTTGTTTGCAAGCAGCAGATTACGCGCAGAAAAAAAGGA
TCTCAAGAAGATCCTTTGATCTTTTCTACGGGGTCTGACGCTCAGTGGAACGAAAACTCACGTTAAGGGA
TTTTGGTCATGAGATTATCAAAAAGGATCTTCACCTAGATCCTTTTAAATTAAAAATGAAGTTTTAAATC
AATCTAAAGTATATATGAGTAAACTTGGTCTGACAGTTACCAATGCTTAATCAGTGAGGCACCTATCTCA
GCGATCTGTCTATTTCGTTCATCCATAGTTGCCTGACTCCCCGTCGTGTAGATAACTACGATACGGGAGG
GCTTACCATCTGGCCCCAGTGCTGCAATGATACCGCGAGACCCACGCTCACCGGCTCCAGATTTATCAGC
AATAAACCAGCCAGCCGGAAGGGCCGAGCGCAGAAGTGGTCCTGCAACTTTATCCGCCTCCATCCAGTCT
ATTAATTGTTGCCGGGAAGCTAGAGTAAGTAGTTCGCCAGTTAATAGTTTGCGCAACGTTGTTGCCATTG
CTACAGGCATCGTGGTGTCACGCTCGTCGTTTGGTATGGCTTCATTCAGCTCCGGTTCCCAACGATCAAG
GCGAGTTACATGATCCCCCATGTTGTGCAAAAAAGCGGTTAGCTCCTTCGGTCCTCCGATCGTTGTCAGA
AGTAAGTTGGCCGCAGTGTTATCACTCATGGTTATGGCAGCACTGCATAATTCTCTTACTGTCATGCCAT
CCGTAAGATGCTTTTCTGTGACTGGTGAGTACTCAACCAAGTCATTCTGAGAATAGTGTATGCGGCGACC
GAGTTGCTCTTGCCCGGCGTCAATACGGGATAATACCGCGCCACATAGCAGAACTTTAAAAGTGCTCATC
ATTGGAAAACGTTCTTCGGGGCGAAAACTCTCAAGGATCTTACCGCTGTTGAGATCCAGTTCGATGTAAC
CCACTCGTGCACCCAACTGATCTTCAGCATCTTTTACTTTCACCAGCGTTTCTGGGTGAGCAAAAACAGG
AAGGCAAAATGCCGCAAAAAAGGGAATAAGGGCGACACGGAAATGTTGAATACTCATACTCTTCCTTTTT
CAATATTATTGAAGCATTTATCAGGGTTATTGTCTCATGAGCGGATACATATTTGAATGTATTTAGAAAA
ATAAACAAATAGGGGTTCCGCGCACATTTCCCCGAAAAGTGCCACCTGACGTCGACGGATCGGGAGATCT
CCCGATCCCCTATGGTGCACTCTCAGTACAATCTGCTCTGATGCCGCATAGTTAAGCCAGTATCTGCTCC
CTGCTTGTGTGTTGGAGGTCGCTGAGTAGTGCGCGAGCAAAATTTAAGCTACAACAAGGCAAGGCTTGAC
CGACAATTGCATGAAGAATCTGCTTAGGGTTAGGCGTTTTGCGCTGCTTCGCGATGTACGGGCCAGATAT
ACGCGCTGTGGAATGTGTGTCAGTTAGGGTGTGGAAAGTCCCCAGGCTCCCCAGCAGGCAGAAGTATGCA
AAGCATGCATCTCAATTAGTCAGCAACCAGGTGTGGAAAGTCCCCAGGCTCCCCAGCAGGCAGAAGTATG
CAAAGCATGCATCTCAATTAGTCAGCAACCATAGTCCCGCCCCTAACTCCGCCCATCCCGCCCCTAACTC
CGCCCAGTTCCGCCCATTCTCCGCCCCATGGCTGACTAATTTTTTTTATTTATGCAGAGGCCGAGGCCGC
CTCTGCCTCTGAGCTATTC
